>Addgene plasmid #73143 | CAG sHRPa-NRX | depositor full sequence | sequence record 134511 | Full plasmid sequence
GTCGACATTGATTATTGACTAGTTATTAATAGTAATCAATTACGGGGTCATTAGTTCATAGCCCATATAT
GGAGTTCCGCGTTACATAACTTACGGTAAATGGCCCGCCTGGCTGACCGCCCAACGACCCCCGCCCATTG
ACGTCAATAATGACGTATGTTCCCATAGTAACGCCAATAGGGACTTTCCATTGACGTCAATGGGTGGACT
ATTTACGGTAAACTGCCCACTTGGCAGTACATCAAGTGTATCATATGCCAAGTACGCCCCCTATTGACGT
CAATGACGGTAAATGGCCCGCCTGGCATTATGCCCAGTACATGACCTTATGGGACTTTCCTACTTGGCAG
TACATCTACGTATTAGTCATCGCTATTACCATGGGTCGAGGTGAGCCCCACGTTCTGCTTCACTCTCCCC
ATCTCCCCCCCCTCCCCACCCCCAATTTTGTATTTATTTATTTTTTAATTATTTTGTGCAGCGATGGGGG
CGGGGGGGGGGGGGGCGCGCGCCAGGCGGGGCGGGGCGGGGCGAGGGGCGGGGCGGGGCGAGGCGGAGAG
GTGCGGCGGCAGCCAATCAGAGCGGCGCGCTCCGAAAGTTTCCTTTTATGGCGAGGCGGCGGCGGCGGCG
GCCCTATAAAAAGCGAAGCGCGCGGCGGGCGGGAGTCGCTGCGTTGCCTTCGCCCCGTGCCCCGCTCCGC
GCCGCCTCGCGCCGCCCGCCCCGGCTCTGACTGACCGCGTTACTCCCACAGGTGAGCGGGCGGGACGGCC
CTTCTCCTCCGGGCTGTAATTAGCGCTTGGTTTAATGACGGCTCGTTTCTTTTCTGTGGCTGCGTGAAAG
CCTTAAAGGGCTCCGGGAGGGCCCTTTGTGCGGGGGGGAGCGGCTCGGGGGGTGCGTGCGTGTGTGTGTG
CGTGGGGAGCGCCGCGTGCGGCCCGCGCTGCCCGGCGGCTGTGAGCGCTGCGGGCGCGGCGCGGGGCTTT
GTGCGCTCCGCGTGTGCGCGAGGGGAGCGCGGCCGGGGGCGGTGCCCCGCGGTGCGGGGGGGCTGCGAGG
GGAACAAAGGCTGCGTGCGGGGTGTGTGCGTGGGGGGGTGAGCAGGGGGTGTGGGCGCGGCGGTCGGGCT
GTAACCCCCCCCTGCACCCCCCTCCCCGAGTTGCTGAGCACGGCCCGGCTTCGGGTGCGGGGCTCCGTGC
GGGGCGTGGCGCGGGGCTCGCCGTGCCGGGCGGGGGGTGGCGGCAGGTGGGGGTGCCGGGCGGGGCGGGG
CCGCCTCGGGCCGGGGAGGGCTCGGGGGAGGGGCGCGGCGGCCCCGGAGCGCCGGCGGCTGTCGAGGCGC
GGCGAGCCGCAGCCATTGCCTTTTATGGTAATCGTGCGAGAGGGCGCAGGGACTTCCTTTGTCCCAAATC
TGGCGGAGCCGAAATCTGGGAGGCGCCGCCGCACCCCCTCTAGCGGGCGCGGGCGAAGCGGTGCGGCGCC
GGCAGGAAGGAAATGGGCGGGGAGGGCCTTCGTGCGTCGCCGCGCCGCCGTCCCCTTCTCCATCTCCAGC
CTCGGGGCTGCCGCAGGGGGACGGCTGCCTTCGGGGGGGACGGGGCAGGGCGGGGTTCGGCTTCTGGCGT
GTGACCGGCGGCTCTAGAGCCTCTGCTAACCATGTTCATGCCTTCTTCTTTTTCCTACAGCTCCTGGGCA
ACGTGCTGGTTATTGTGCTGTCTCATCATTTTGGCAAAGAATTCCGCCACCATGCACCTGAGAATCCACG
CGAGACGGAGCCCTCCTCGCCGGCCGGCCTGGACGCTTGGGATCTGGTTCCTGTTCTGGGGATGTATCGT
CAGCTCTGTATGGAGTACCGGTCAGCTTACTCCAACTTTCTACGATAACTCTTGTCCTAACGTGAGCAAC
ATCGTGCGAGATATTATCGTGAACGAGTTGCGGTCTGATCCGAGGATAGCCGCTTCAATTTTGCGGCTGC
ATTTCCACGATTGTTTTGTAAACGGCTGTGATGCTTCCATCCTCCTCGACAATACCACCTCTTTCAGGAC
TGAAAAGGATGCCTTCGGTAACGCGAATAGTGCTAGAGGGTTTTCCGTGATCGATAGAATGAAAGCCGCT
GTGGAGAGCGCCTGCCCCGGGACAGTTAGTTGTGCAGACCTTCTGACCATAGCGGCCCAGCAATCCGTGA
CGCTGGCCGGTGGCCCCAGCTGGAGGGTCCCCCTGGGAAGGAGGGACTCTCTGCAGGCTTTTCTGGACTT
GGCAAACGCAAACCTGCCTGCTCCCTTCTTCACTCTTCCCCAGCTGAAGGATTCCTTCAGGAATGTCGGC
CTGAACCGAAGTAGTGATTTGGTGGCTCTGTCCGGAGGCCACACATTCGGCAAGAGTCAGTGCAGGTTCA
TCATGGACAGACTGTATAACTTTTCCAACACCGGCTTGCCTGACCCTACCCTGAACACAACATACTTGCA
GACTCTCAGAGGACTGTGTCCGCTCAATGGCGGCTCGGGCTCGGGCGACTACAAGGATGACGACGATAAG
CAATTGTCTTCTAATGTAGCTTCCTCCTCCTCCACCTCTTCCTCGCCGGGGTCTCACTCTCAGCACGAGC
ACCATTTCCATGGCAGCAAGCATCACTCAGTGCCTATTTCTATCTATCGTTCCCCTGTTTCCCTTCGAGG
AGGACACGCTGGCGCTACGTACATCTTTGGGAAAAGTGGTGGGCTTATCCTCTACACCTGGCCAGCCAAT
GACAGGCCCAGCACGCGGTCTGACCGCCTTGCCGTGGGCTTCAGCACCACTGTGAAGGATGGCATCTTGG
TCCGCATCGACAGTGCTCCAGGACTTGGTGACTTCCTCCAGCTTCACATAGAACAGGGGAAAATTGGAGT
TGTCTTCAACATTGGCACAGTTGACATCTCCATCAAAGAGGAGAGAACCCCTGTAAATGACGGCAAATAC
CATGTGGTACGCTTCACCAGGAACGGCGGCAACGCCACCCTGCAGGTGGACAACTGGCCAGTGAATGAAC
ATTATCCTACAGGCCGGCAGTTAACCATCTTCAACACTCAGGCGCAAATAGCCATTGGTGGAAAGGACAA
AGGACGCCTCTTCCAAGGCCAACTCTCTGGGCTCTATTATGATGGTTTGAAAGTACTGAACATGGCGGCT
GAGAACAACCCCAATATTAAAATCAATGGAAGTGTTCGGCTGGTTGGAGAAGTCCCATCAATTTTGGGAA
CAACACAGACGACCTCCATGCCACCAGAAATGTCTACTACTGTCATGGAAACCACTACTACAATGGCGAC
TACCACAACCCGTAAGAATCGCTCTACAGCCAGCATTCAGCCAACATCAGATGATCTTGTTTCATCTGCT
GAATGTTCAAGTGATGATGAAGACTTTGTTGAATGTGAGCCGAGTACAGCATACCCATACGATGTTCCAG
ATTACGCTTATCCTTACGACGTACCTGACTATGCTAACCCCACGGAGCCGGGAATCAGACGGGTTCCGGG
GGCCTCAGAGGTGATCCGGGAGTCGAGCAGCACAACAGGGATGGTCGTCGGCATTGTGGCTGCTGCCGCC
CTCTGCATCTTGATCCTCCTGTACGCCATGTACAAGTACAGGAACAGGGACGAGGGGTCCTATCAAGTGG
ACGAGACGCGGAACTACATCAGCAACTCCGCCCAGAGCAACGGCACGCTCATGAAGGAGAAGCAGCAGAG
CTCGAAGAGCGGCCACAAGAAACAGAAAAACAAGGACAGGGAGTATTACGTGTAAAAGCTTGGCGTAATC
ATGGTCATAGCTGTTTCCTGTGTGAAATTGTTATCCGCTCACAATTCCACACAACATACGAGCCGGAAGC
ATAAAGTGTAAAGCCTGGGGTGCCTAATGAGTGAGCTAACTCACATTAATTGCGTTGCGCTCACTGCCCG
CTTTCCAGTCGGGAAACCTGTCGTGCCAGCGGATCCGCATCTCAATTAGTCAGCAACCATAGTCCCGCCC
CTAACTCCGCCCATCCCGCCCCTAACTCCGCCCAGTTCCGCCCATTCTCCGCCCCATGGCTGACTAATTT
TTTTTATTTATGCAGAGGCCGAGGCCGCCTCGGCCTCTGAGCTATTCCAGAAGTAGTGAGGAGGCTTTTT
TGGAGGCCTAGGCTTTTGCAAAAAGCTAACTTGTTTATTGCAGCTTATAATGGTTACAAATAAAGCAATA
GCATCACAAATTTCACAAATAAAGCATTTTTTTCACTGCATTCTAGTTGTGGTTTGTCCAAACTCATCAA
TGTATCTTATCATGTCTGGATCCGCTGCATTAATGAATCGGCCAACGCGCGGGGAGAGGCGGTTTGCGTA
TTGGGCGCTCTTCCGCTTCCTCGCTCACTGACTCGCTGCGCTCGGTCGTTCGGCTGCGGCGAGCGGTATC
AGCTCACTCAAAGGCGGTAATACGGTTATCCACAGAATCAGGGGATAACGCAGGAAAGAACATGTGAGCA
AAAGGCCAGCAAAAGGCCAGGAACCGTAAAAAGGCCGCGTTGCTGGCGTTTTTCCATAGGCTCCGCCCCC
CTGACGAGCATCACAAAAATCGACGCTCAAGTCAGAGGTGGCGAAACCCGACAGGACTATAAAGATACCA
GGCGTTTCCCCCTGGAAGCTCCCTCGTGCGCTCTCCTGTTCCGACCCTGCCGCTTACCGGATACCTGTCC
GCCTTTCTCCCTTCGGGAAGCGTGGCGCTTTCTCAATGCTCACGCTGTAGGTATCTCAGTTCGGTGTAGG
TCGTTCGCTCCAAGCTGGGCTGTGTGCACGAACCCCCCGTTCAGCCCGACCGCTGCGCCTTATCCGGTAA
CTATCGTCTTGAGTCCAACCCGGTAAGACACGACTTATCGCCACTGGCAGCAGCCACTGGTAACAGGATT
AGCAGAGCGAGGTATGTAGGCGGTGCTACAGAGTTCTTGAAGTGGTGGCCTAACTACGGCTACACTAGAA
GGACAGTATTTGGTATCTGCGCTCTGCTGAAGCCAGTTACCTTCGGAAAAAGAGTTGGTAGCTCTTGATC
CGGCAAACAAACCACCGCTGGTAGCGGTGGTTTTTTTGTTTGCAAGCAGCAGATTACGCGCAGAAAAAAA
GGATCTCAAGAAGATCCTTTGATCTTTTCTACGGGGTCTGACGCTCAGTGGAACGAAAACTCACGTTAAG
GGATTTTGGTCATGAGATTATCAAAAAGGATCTTCACCTAGATCCTTTTAAATTAAAAATGAAGTTTTAA
ATCAATCTAAAGTATATATGAGTAAACTTGGTCTGACAGTTACCAATGCTTAATCAGTGAGGCACCTATC
TCAGCGATCTGTCTATTTCGTTCATCCATAGTTGCCTGACTCCCCGTCGTGTAGATAACTACGATACGGG
AGGGCTTACCATCTGGCCCCAGTGCTGCAATGATACCGCGAGACCCACGCTCACCGGCTCCAGATTTATC
AGCAATAAACCAGCCAGCCGGAAGGGCCGAGCGCAGAAGTGGTCCTGCAACTTTATCCGCCTCCATCCAG
TCTATTAATTGTTGCCGGGAAGCTAGAGTAAGTAGTTCGCCAGTTAATAGTTTGCGCAACGTTGTTGCCA
TTGCTACAGGCATCGTGGTGTCACGCTCGTCGTTTGGTATGGCTTCATTCAGCTCCGGTTCCCAACGATC
AAGGCGAGTTACATGATCCCCCATGTTGTGCAAAAAAGCGGTTAGCTCCTTCGGTCCTCCGATCGTTGTC
AGAAGTAAGTTGGCCGCAGTGTTATCACTCATGGTTATGGCAGCACTGCATAATTCTCTTACTGTCATGC
CATCCGTAAGATGCTTTTCTGTGACTGGTGAGTACTCAACCAAGTCATTCTGAGAATAGTGTATGCGGCG
ACCGAGTTGCTCTTGCCCGGCGTCAATACGGGATAATACCGCGCCACATAGCAGAACTTTAAAAGTGCTC
ATCATTGGAAAACGTTCTTCGGGGCGAAAACTCTCAAGGATCTTACCGCTGTTGAGATCCAGTTCGATGT
AACCCACTCGTGCACCCAACTGATCTTCAGCATCTTTTACTTTCACCAGCGTTTCTGGGTGAGCAAAAAC
AGGAAGGCAAAATGCCGCAAAAAAGGGAATAAGGGCGACACGGAAATGTTGAATACTCATACTCTTCCTT
TTTCAATATTATTGAAGCATTTATCAGGGTTATTGTCTCATGAGCGGATACATATTTGAATGTATTTAGA
AAAATAAACAAATAGGGGTTCCGCGCACATTTCCCCGAAAAGTGCCACCTG
Features (pLannotate 1.2.2; 19 found; start..end, strand, type, name):
      4..383     +  enhancer       CMV enhancer: human cytomegalovirus immediate early enhancer
    386..661     +  promoter       chicken β-actin promoter: No description available
    662..1670    +  intron         chimeric intron: chimera between introns from chicken β-actin and rabbit β-globin
   1668..1724    +  CDS            HBB (fragment): HBB_LEPEU - Experimental evidence at protein level: Swiss-Prot protein existence level 1. Involved in oxygen transport from the lung to the various peripheral tissues. From Lepus europaeus (European hare).
   1732..1836    +  CDS            NRXN3 (fragment): NRX3B_BOVIN - Experimental evidence at protein level: Swiss-Prot protein existence level 1. Neuronal cell surface protein that may be involved in cell recognition and cell adhesion. May play a role in angiogenesis (By similarity). From Bos taurus (Bovine).
   1834..2481    +  CDS            PRXC1A (fragment): PER1A_ARMRU - Also known as HPRC1. Experimental evidence at protein level: Swiss-Prot protein existence level 1. Removal of H(2)O(2), oxidation of toxic reductants, biosynthesis and degradation of lignin, suberization, auxin catabolism, response to environmental stresses such as wounding, pathogen attack and oxidative stress. These functions might be dependent on each isozyme/isoform in each plant tissue. From Armoracia rusticana (Horseradish) (Armoracia laphatifolia).
   2500..2520    +  CDS            3xFLAG (fragment): three tandem FLAG® epitope tags
   2527..3762    +  CDS            NRXN3 (fragment): NRX3B_BOVIN - Experimental evidence at protein level: Swiss-Prot protein existence level 1. Neuronal cell surface protein that may be involved in cell recognition and cell adhesion. May play a role in angiogenesis (By similarity). From Bos taurus (Bovine).
   3808..3824    -  protein_bind   lac operator: The lac repressor binds to the lac operator to inhibit transcription in E. coli. This inhibition can be relieved by adding lactose or isopropyl-β-D-thiogalactopyranoside (IPTG). lac repressor encoded by lacI
   3832..3862    -  promoter       lac promoter: promoter for the E. coli lac operon
   3877..3898    -  protein_bind   CAP binding site: CAP binding activates transcription in the presence of cAMP. E. coli catabolite activator protein
   3911..3950    -  CDS            lacI (fragment): lac repressor; lacI; The lac repressor binds to the lac operator to inhibit transcription in E. coli. This inhibition can be relieved by adding lactose or isopropyl-β-D-thiogalactopyranoside (IPTG).
   3957..3979    +  promoter       SV40 promoter (fragment): SV40 enhancer and early promoter
   4003..4138    +  rep_origin     SV40 ori: SV40 origin of replication
   4158..4292    +  polyA_signal   SV40 poly(A) signal: SV40 polyadenylation signal
   4294..4348    -  CDS            lacI (fragment): lac repressor; lacI; The lac repressor binds to the lac operator to inhibit transcription in E. coli. This inhibition can be relieved by adding lactose or isopropyl-β-D-thiogalactopyranoside (IPTG).
   4531..5119    -  rep_origin     ori: high-copy-number ColE1/pMB1/pBR322/pUC origin of replication
   5290..6150    -  CDS            AmpR: β-lactamase; bla; confers resistance to ampicillin, carbenicillin, and related antibiotics
   6151..6255    -  promoter       AmpR promoter: bla
