[The description below was written by a language model from this plasmid's Addgene catalogue record and pLannotate feature annotations shown in this document.]
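Description:
CAG sHRPa-NRX is a 6.3 kb mammalian expression plasmid built on the pCAG backbone. It is maintained in E. coli through a high-copy ColE1/pUC-type origin and selected with ampicillin via the β-lactamase gene. Expression of the roughly 2 kb insert, cloned between EcoRI and HindIII sites, is driven by the CAG promoter, annotated here as its three components: the CMV immediate-early enhancer, the chicken β-actin promoter and a chimeric β-actin/β-globin intron. Together these give strong, broadly active transcription in mammalian cells. Downstream of the insert, the backbone carries residual lac promoter/operator elements, an SV40 origin of replication and an SV40 polyadenylation signal.

The encoded protein is a fusion that displays the large fragment of split horseradish peroxidase (sHRPa) on the extracellular end of human neurexin-3β. The reading frame begins with the neurexin-3β signal sequence, followed by sHRPa, which is HRP residues 1–213 carrying four substitutions (T21I, P78S, R93G, N175S). Next come a short flexible linker and a Flag epitope, and then the mature neurexin-3β sequence with two HA tags inserted internally. The automated annotation matches the neurexin segments to the bovine orthologue and labels the epitope as a partial 3xFLAG, but the depositor's record specifies human neurexin-3β and a single Flag tag. The signal peptide directs the fusion into the secretory pathway so that sHRPa faces the outside of the cell. It is inactive by itself and is designed to regain peroxidase activity when it meets the complementary small HRP fragment, which is supplied from a separate construct. The system was developed to detect intercellular protein–protein interactions and to visualise synapses sensitively.
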