Addgene plasmid #73143: CAG sHRPa-NRX
Purpose: Large fragment of split HRP fused to the extracellular terminus of neurexin3B. CAG promoter.
Depositing lab: Alice Ting. Depositing organization: Massachusetts Institute of Technology. Publication: A split horseradish peroxidase for the detection of intercellular protein-protein interactions and sensitive visualization of synapses. Martell JD, Yamagata M, Deerinck TJ, Phan S, Kwa CG, Ellisman MH, Sanes JR, Ting AY. Nat Biotechnol. 2016 May 30. doi: 10.1038/nbt.3563. PubMed 27240195.
Backbone
  Vector backbone: pCAG
  Backbone size w/o insert (bp): 4247
  Total vector size (bp): 6281
  Vector type: Mammalian Expression
Growth in bacteria
  Bacterial resistance: Ampicillin, 100 μg/mL
  Growth temperature: 37°C
  Growth strain: DH5alpha
  Copy number: High Copy
Gene/Insert
  Gene/Insert name: sHRPa-NRX
  Species: H. sapiens (human), Synthetic
  Insert size (bp): 2034
  Promoter: CAG
  Tag / fusion protein: Flag; 2x HA tag
  Cloning method: Restriction Enzyme; 5′ cloning site EcoRI (not destroyed); 3′ cloning site HindIII (not destroyed)
  Sequencing primers: 5′ gctaaccatgttcatgccttc
Terms and licenses: Academic/Nonprofit Terms; Industry Terms: Not Available to Industry
Depositor comments: sHRPa is the large split HRP fragment. It consists of amino acids 1-213 of horseradish peroxidase (HRP) with the following 4 mutations: T21I, P78S, R93G, N175S. The insert contains the following features: EcoRI- NRX3Beta ss-AgeI-sHRPa-5 aa linker-flag-MfeI-NRX(36-330 aa)-2x HA-NRX(331-429 aa)-stop-HindIII 5 aa linker: GSGSG HA: YPYDVPDYA NRX: human neurexin3β with 2 HA tags inserted internally, derived from a construct from Thomas Südhof (Gokce and Südhof, J. Neurosci., 33, 14617-14628, 2013).
How to cite: CAG sHRPa-NRX was a gift from Alice Ting (Addgene plasmid # 73143 ; http://n2t.net/addgene:73143 ; RRID:Addgene_73143)
