>Addgene plasmid #73143 | CAG sHRPa-NRX | depositor partial sequence | sequence record 134512 | Coding region
ATGCACCTGAGAATCCACGCGAGACGGAGCCCTCCTCGCCGGCCGGCCTGGACGCTTGGGATCTGGTTCC
TGTTCTGGGGATGTATCGTCAGCTCTGTATGGAGTACCGGTCAGCTTACTCCAACTTTCTACGATAACTC
TTGTCCTAACGTGAGCAACATCGTGCGAGATATTATCGTGAACGAGTTGCGGTCTGATCCGAGGATAGCC
GCTTCAATTTTGCGGCTGCATTTCCACGATTGTTTTGTAAACGGCTGTGATGCTTCCATCCTCCTCGACA
ATACCACCTCTTTCAGGACTGAAAAGGATGCCTTCGGTAACGCGAATAGTGCTAGAGGGTTTTCCGTGAT
CGATAGAATGAAAGCCGCTGTGGAGAGCGCCTGCCCCGGGACAGTTAGTTGTGCAGACCTTCTGACCATA
GCGGCCCAGCAATCCGTGACGCTGGCCGGTGGCCCCAGCTGGAGGGTCCCCCTGGGAAGGAGGGACTCTC
TGCAGGCTTTTCTGGACTTGGCAAACGCAAACCTGCCTGCTCCCTTCTTCACTCTTCCCCAGCTGAAGGA
TTCCTTCAGGAATGTCGGCCTGAACCGAAGTAGTGATTTGGTGGCTCTGTCCGGAGGCCACACATTCGGC
AAGAGTCAGTGCAGGTTCATCATGGACAGACTGTATAACTTTTCCAACACCGGCTTGCCTGACCCTACCC
TGAACACAACATACTTGCAGACTCTCAGAGGACTGTGTCCGCTCAATGGCGGCTCGGGCTCGGGCGACTA
CAAGGATGACGACGATAAGCAATTGTCTTCTAATGTAGCTTCCTCCTCCTCCACCTCTTCCTCGCCGGGG
TCTCACTCTCAGCACGAGCACCATTTCCATGGCAGCAAGCATCACTCAGTGCCTATTTCTATCTATCGTT
CCCCTGTTTCCCTTCGAGGAGGACACGCTGGCGCTACGTACATCTTTGGGAAAAGTGGTGGGCTTATCCT
CTACACCTGGCCAGCCAATGACAGGCCCAGCACGCGGTCTGACCGCCTTGCCGTGGGCTTCAGCACCACT
GTGAAGGATGGCATCTTGGTCCGCATCGACAGTGCTCCAGGACTTGGTGACTTCCTCCAGCTTCACATAG
AACAGGGGAAAATTGGAGTTGTCTTCAACATTGGCACAGTTGACATCTCCATCAAAGAGGAGAGAACCCC
TGTAAATGACGGCAAATACCATGTGGTACGCTTCACCAGGAACGGCGGCAACGCCACCCTGCAGGTGGAC
AACTGGCCAGTGAATGAACATTATCCTACAGGCCGGCAGTTAACCATCTTCAACACTCAGGCGCAAATAG
CCATTGGTGGAAAGGACAAAGGACGCCTCTTCCAAGGCCAACTCTCTGGGCTCTATTATGATGGTTTGAA
AGTACTGAACATGGCGGCTGAGAACAACCCCAATATTAAAATCAATGGAAGTGTTCGGCTGGTTGGAGAA
GTCCCATCAATTTTGGGAACAACACAGACGACCTCCATGCCACCAGAAATGTCTACTACTGTCATGGAAA
CCACTACTACAATGGCGACTACCACAACCCGTAAGAATCGCTCTACAGCCAGCATTCAGCCAACATCAGA
TGATCTTGTTTCATCTGCTGAATGTTCAAGTGATGATGAAGACTTTGTTGAATGTGAGCCGAGTACAGCA
TACCCATACGATGTTCCAGATTACGCTTATCCTTACGACGTACCTGACTATGCTAACCCCACGGAGCCGG
GAATCAGACGGGTTCCGGGGGCCTCAGAGGTGATCCGGGAGTCGAGCAGCACAACAGGGATGGTCGTCGG
CATTGTGGCTGCTGCCGCCCTCTGCATCTTGATCCTCCTGTACGCCATGTACAAGTACAGGAACAGGGAC
GAGGGGTCCTATCAAGTGGACGAGACGCGGAACTACATCAGCAACTCCGCCCAGAGCAACGGCACGCTCA
TGAAGGAGAAGCAGCAGAGCTCGAAGAGCGGCCACAAGAAACAGAAAAACAAGGACAGGGAGTATTACGT
GTAA
