>Addgene plasmid #73143 | CAG sHRPa-NRX | addgene partial sequence | sequence record 149840 | pTriExUP 5'-GGTTATTGTGCTGTCTCATCA-3'
ATCACGCGAGACGGAGCCCTCCTCGCCGGCCGGCCTGGACGCTTGGGATCTGGTTCCTGTTCTGGGGATG
TATCGTCAGCTCTGTATGGAGTACCGGTCAGCTTACTCCAACTTTCTACGATAACTCTTGTCCTAACGTG
AGCAACATCGTGCGAGATATTATCGTGAACGAGTTGCGGTCTGATCCGAGGATAGCCGCTTCAATTTTGC
GGCTGCATTTCCACGATTGTTTTGTAAACGGCTGTGATGCTTCCATCCTCCTCGACAATACCACCTCTTT
CAGGACTGAAAAGGATGCCTTCGGTAACGCGAATAGTGCTAGAGGGTTTTCCGTGATCGATAGAATGAAA
GCCGCTGTGGAGAGCGCCTGCCCCGGGACAGTTAGTTGTGCAGACCTTCTGACCATAGCGGCCCAGCAAT
CCGTGACGCTGGCCGGTGGCCCCAGCTGGAGGGTCCCCCTGGGAAGGAGGGACTCTCTGCAGGCTTTTCT
GGACTTGGCAAACGCAAACCTGCCTGCTCCCTTCTTCACTCTTCCCCAGCTGAAGGATTCCTTCAGGAAT
GTCGGCCTGAACCGAAGTAGTGATTTGGTGGCTCTGTCCGGAGGCCACACATTCGGCAAGAGTCAGTGCA
GGTTCATCATGGACAGACTGTATAACTTTTCCAACACCGGCTTGCCTGACCCTACCCTGAACACAACATA
CTTGCAGACTCTCAGAGGACTGTGTCCGCTCAATGGCGGCTCGGGCTCGGGCGACTACAAGGATGACGAC
GATAAGCAATTGTCTTCTAATGTAGCT
