>Addgene plasmid #73143 | CAG sHRPa-NRX | addgene partial sequence | sequence record 149853 | M13-Rev 5'-CAGGAAACAGCTATGACC-3'
TACTCCCTGTCCTTGTTTTTCTGTTTCTTGTGGCCGCTCTTCGAGCTCTGCTGCTTCTCCTTCATGAGCG
TGCCGTTGCTCTGGGCGGAGTTGCTGATGTAGTTCCGCGTCTCGTCCACTTGATAGGACCCCTCGTCCCT
GTTCCTGTACTTGTACATGGCGTACAGGAGGATCAAGATGCAGAGGGCGGCAGCAGCCACAATGCCGACG
ACCATCCCTGTTGTGCTGCTCGACTCCCGGATCACCTCTGAGGCCCCCGGAACCCGTCTGATTCCCGGCT
CCGTGGGGTTAGCATAGTCAGGTACGTCGTAAGGATAAGCGTAATCTGGAACATCGTATGGGTATGCTGT
ACTCGGCTCACATTCAACAAAGTCTTCATCATCACTTGAACATTCAGCAGATGAAACAAGATCATCTGAT
GTTGGCTGAATGCTGGCTGTAGAGCGATTCTTACGGGTTGTGGTAGTCGCCATTGTAGTAGTGGTTTCCA
TGACAGTAGTAGACATTTCTGGTGGCATGGAGGTCGTCTGTGTTGTTCCCAAAATTGATGGGACTTCTCC
AACCAGCCGAACACTTCCATTGATTTTAATATTGGGGTTGTTCTCAGCCGCCATGTTCAGTACTTTCAAA
CCATCATAATAGAGCCCAGAGAGTTGGCCTTGGAAGAGGCGTCCTTTGTCCTTTCCACCAATGGCTATTT
GCGCCTG
